LOCUS       Exported 6941 bp ds-DNA linear SYN 29-MAY-2021
DEFINITION  synthetic linear DNA
ACCESSION   .
VERSION     .
KEYWORDS    pJT118
SOURCE      synthetic DNA construct
  ORGANISM  synthetic DNA construct
REFERENCE   1 (bases 1 to 6941)
  AUTHORS   Tabor JJ, Levskaya A, Voigt CA
  TITLE     Multichromatic control of gene expression in Escherichia coli.
  JOURNAL   J Mol Biol. 2011 Jan 14. 405(2):315-24.
  PUBMED    21035461
REFERENCE   2 (bases 1 to 6941)
  AUTHORS   .
  TITLE     Direct Submission
  JOURNAL   Exported May 29, 2021 from SnapGene Server 1.1.58
            http://www.snapgene.com
FEATURES             Location/Qualifiers
     source          1..6941
                     /organism="synthetic DNA construct"
                     /mol_type="other DNA"
     CDS             complement(2936..5980)
                     /codon_start=1
                     /gene="lacZ"
                     /product="beta-galactosidase"
                     /label=lacZ
                     /translation="VVLQRRDWENPGVTQLNRLAAHPPFASWRNSEEARTDRPSQQLRS
                     LNGEWRFAWFPAPEAVPESWLECDLPEADTVVVPSNWQMHGYDAPIYTNVTYPITVNPP
                     FVPTENPTGCYSLTFNVDESWLQEGQTRIIFDGVNSAFHLWCNGRWVGYGQDSRLPSEF
                     DLSAFLRAGENRLAVMVLRWSDGSYLEDQDMWRMSGIFRDVSLLHKPTTQISDFHVATR
                     FNDDFSRAVLEAEVQMCGELRDYLRVTVSLWQGETQVASGTAPFGGEIIDERGGYADRV
                     TLRLNVENPKLWSAEIPNLYRAVVELHTADGTLIEAEACDVGFREVRIENGLLLLNGKP
                     LLIRGVNRHEHHPLHGQVMDEQTMVQDILLMKQNNFNAVRCSHYPNHPLWYTLCDRYGL
                     YVVDEANIETHGMVPMNRLTDDPRWLPAMSERVTRMVQRDRNHPSVIIWSLGNESGHGA
                     NHDALYRWIKSVDPSRPVQYEGGGADTTATDIICPMYARVDEDQPFPAVPKWSIKKWLS
                     LPGETRPLILCEYAHAMGNSLGGFAKYWQAFRQYPRLQGGFVWDWVDQSLIKYDENGNP
                     WSAYGGDFGDTPNDRQFCMNGLVFADRTPHPALTEAKHQQQFFQFRLSGQTIEVTSEYL
                     FRHSDNELLHWMVALDGKPLASGEVPLDVAPQGKQLIELPELPQPESAGQLWLTVRVVQ
                     PNATAWSEAGHISAWQQWRLAENLSVTLPAASHAIPHLTTSEMDFCIELGNKRWQFNRQ
                     SGSLSQMWIGDKNQLLTPLRDQFTRAPLDNDIGVSEATRIDPNAWVERWKAAGHYQAEA
                     ALLQCTADTLADAVLITTAHAWQHQGKTLFISRKTYRIDGSGQMAITVDVEVASDTPHP
                     ARIGLNCQLAQVAERVNWLGLGPQENYPDRLTAACFDRWDLPLSDMYTPYVFPSENGLR
                     CGTRELNYGPHQWRGDFQFNISRYSQQQLMETSHRHLLHAEEGTWLNIDGFHMGIGGDD
                     SWSPSVSAEFQLSAGRYHYQLVWCQK"
     primer_bind     5956..5978
                     /label=M13/pUC Forward
                     /note="In lacZ gene"
ORIGIN
        1 ctaagctcga ggcaaatggt tatagcgttt taaacagata gtaactgttg ttccctggtc
       61 aactgcactt tttagcaaga tactgccact gtgtaagtca acacatttct tggcaaccat
      121 taaaccgagt cctgttcccg taatatttct gacatttttg ccccgatgaa agggttcaaa
      181 aatttgcttt tggtcctctg gcgaaatgcc aatgccctgg tcggtgactt caaaaataat
      241 ctgttccgaa tctaggctta gggcaatttt aatctgccct cccccgggag agtatttaat
      301 cgcattagat aacagattag ataaaataga ccgcactaac ctttcatcca ccaatgcctt
      361 cgtatcttga gcgctacaaa taaagtcaaa ataatattgg tcactgacac ttaattgaat
      421 ttcttcgata aattgctgga acaataattt caaatctaac caattaggat taaattccaa
      481 tttgcccgct tcggcacggt taatgattaa aatatcatcc aggagctgta ccatattttt
      541 cacggaattt tgaatacggt gtaagttccg gctacgctta tcgggatcaa gccaggccac
      601 ttcagaattt tccagtaatt gggcagcagc taaggccgta ctgaggggag tacgaaattc
      661 atgggaagcc atggagaaaa aacgagtttt taggcggctt aattcttttt cccgttctaa
      721 agctaggcgg acttcctccg tgcgtcggcg ctcagtgaca tccctttgca cagcaatcca
      781 atgggtgtaa aaacctgttt tattggcaac gggcaccaga ctaaattcca cccaaaactc
      841 actgccatcc ttacgataat taatcacttc aacggtaact gattgccatt gactaatggc
      901 ttgccgcacc ctatctaatt cagtgcgact agtttttggt ccctgtaaaa ctcggggggt
      961 tttgcctagc atttcttcag cagtataacc ggtgatttta gtaaatgctt cattgacata
     1021 gagaattctc ggcccgggat catcaatggg ctccgcttcc gtaatcacca ccgcatcatt
     1081 agtattaacc acaacggatt gtagcaaacg aatttgttct gcctgccgct tttgctcggt
     1141 aatatcggcg acaaccgcca ccaatccggc aatattttct tcactatcca ataggggagc
     1201 agcggaaagg acaatttcaa tccaactacc atcttttttt tgacatttta attctaggct
     1261 aggggaaacc atgcctgata aaactttctg tttaaattgc tgataatctt ccagcaaaat
     1321 gttggatgtt aataattctg gatgggcaat aatttctgtt tctgtccaac caaaaatacg
     1381 ttctgctgta ggattccaaa tctgaatttg gtctgctaaa ttaagggtaa aaatacccct
     1441 gggggaggcc gcaatcaggg attgcagagt atggttagtg tggcggagag cggcttccgt
     1501 tttttgtcgc tcactgattt ccattcttag ggattgattg gtggcggcaa gttgctgggt
     1561 gcgtttttcg actcggtttt ccaaatcttt attgagttgc tgtaattgct catataattc
     1621 cgattgttgg atggcgatcg cgacctgatt ggctagctgt ttcattaact ccacttccca
     1681 cggttgccat ggccgggtaa aagcacattg atgggtaatt aacagccccc aaagataggg
     1741 aaattctgat tcattatcta gggaagaagc acgattatgt tgaagaatgg gcactactaa
     1801 ttttgatttc acgccaaatt gtttgacgaa atcagctagg caaatctcta tgtcatcctg
     1861 gtcaatgtca ttaatggccc gtactttacc tttggtgtag gcttgatggt attcaacggg
     1921 aaaaacttca tcggaaaagg tccgccctaa aatactagga taattggcat tcaccgattc
     1981 cgtaatggcg ctgcccgtgc catcttgcca aatgcgataa attagaactc gatcaacttg
     2041 caacagggtt ttaacttcag cgacggtggt atttaaaacc gtttccaagt ttaaagattg
     2101 gcggatatgt tgggtaattt ggttaataaa tcgttcccgt tgggtttgtt gcttgatgct
     2161 aatttcaatc ctgcggcgtt cttggttttg tctgtgccat aaataacagg tcatggcgat
     2221 cgccagaaaa acaaattcga ttggaattag aaatttgccc atatattagc gaatcccagt
     2281 agaaaaacct tacttaaaat atttttgttt ggcaataatt ttcatgactt ttaacaataa
     2341 agctaaatca tgatccttgg caaaaacgcc gtcaatttgg ggcaggtaac tgcgagcttg
     2401 taccgtgatc tgactgtcgg cacaatccgt aattagtagt agggccggcg gcttagcaga
     2461 caatttttta ataatggtca ctaaatctaa agtagctgaa atatcaattg attcatattt
     2521 aatcccgcaa ccaactagga tcgaatgata ttctccaacg tcaacattgt taaacaaaat
     2581 atcttggaag ttgatagcag aaatttcaaa acttggacat aaaaatcgct tgactgattg
     2641 ataccactgc cgatccattt ctaggatacc aatttttgcc ttcgttttct tgcaggtcag
     2701 ggcagaggct tttttaccgg ctagtttcaa cattggagtc tggcctcaaa tacaaagtct
     2761 gcaaagtctc gaaatattaa accagagaat aaataattaa acgccaaaat atttctagca
     2821 aaaaccccag ttattaaacc gcctaagtcc cccaggaaag ggggatataa cagtatagat
     2881 tttgtcagcc ttcagcttgg ctttaccgtc aaaaaaatta gactcgagcg gccgcttttt
     2941 gacaccagac caactggtaa tggtagcgac cggcgctcag ctggaattcc gccgatactg
     3001 acgggctcca ggagtcgtcg ccaccaatcc ccatatggaa accgtcgata ttcagccatg
     3061 tgccttcttc cgcgtgcagc agatggcgat ggctggtttc catcagttgc tgttgactgt
     3121 agcggctgat gttgaactgg aagtcgccgc gccactggtg tgggccataa ttcaattcgc
     3181 gcgtcccgca gcgcagaccg ttttcgctcg ggaagacgta cggggtatac atgtctgaca
     3241 atggcagatc ccagcggtca aaacaggcgg cagtaaggcg gtcgggatag ttttcttgtg
     3301 gccctaatcc gagccagttt acccgctctg ctacctgcgc cagctggcag ttcaggccaa
     3361 tccgcgccgg atgcggtgta tcgctcgcca cttcaacatc aacggtaatc gccatttgac
     3421 cactaccatc aatccggtag gttttccggc tgataaataa ggttttcccc tgatgctgcc
     3481 acgcgtgagc ggtcgtaatc agcaccgcat cagcaagtgt atctgccgtg cactgcaaca
     3541 acgctgcttc ggcctggtaa tggcccgccg ccttccagcg ttcgacccag gcgttagggt
     3601 caatgcgggt cgcttcactt acgccaatgt cgttatccag cggtgcacgg gtgaactgat
     3661 cgcgcagcgg cgtcagcagt tggtttttat cgccaatcca catctgtgaa agagagcctg
     3721 actggcggtt aaattgccaa cgcttattac ccagctcgat gcaaaaatcc atttcgctgg
     3781 tggtcagatg cgggatggcg tgggacgcgg cggggagcgt cacactgagg ttttccgcca
     3841 gacgccactg ctgccaggcg ctgatgtgcc cggcttctga ccatgcggtc gcgttcggtt
     3901 gcactacgcg tactgtgagc cagagttgcc cggcgctctc cggctgcggt agttcaggca
     3961 gttcaatcaa ctgtttacct tgtggagcga catccagagg cacttcaccg cttgccagcg
     4021 gcttaccatc cagcgccacc atccagtgca ggagctcgtt atcgctatga cggaacaggt
     4081 attcgctggt cacttcgatg gtttgcccgg ataaacggaa ctggaaaaac tgctgctggt
     4141 gttttgcttc cgtcagcgct ggatgcggcg tgcggtcggc aaagaccaga ccgttcatac
     4201 agaactggcg atcgttcggc gtatcgccaa aatcaccgcc gtaagccgac cacgggttgc
     4261 cgttttcatc atatttaatc agcgactgat ccacccagtc ccagacgaag ccgccctgta
     4321 aacggggata ctgacgaaac gcctgccagt atttagcgaa accgccaaga ctgttaccca
     4381 tcgcgtgggc gtattcgcaa aggatcagcg ggcgcgtctc tccaggtagc gaaagccatt
     4441 ttttgatgga ccatttcggc acagccggga agggctggtc ttcatccacg cgcgcgtaca
     4501 tcgggcaaat aatatcggtg gccgtggtgt cggctccgcc gccttcatac tgcaccgggc
     4561 gggaaggatc gacagatttg atccagcgat acagcgcgtc gtgattagcg ccgtggcctg
     4621 attcattccc cagcgaccag atgatcacac tcgggtgatt acgatcgcgc tgcaccattc
     4681 gcgttacgcg ttcgctcatc gccggtagcc agcgcggatc atcggtcaga cgattcattg
     4741 gcaccatgcc gtgggtttca atattggctt catccaccac atacaggccg tagcggtcgc
     4801 acagcgtgta ccacagcgga tggttcggat aatgcgaaca gcgcacggcg ttaaagttgt
     4861 tctgcttcat cagcaggata tcctgcacca tcgtctgctc atccatgacc tgaccatgca
     4921 gaggatgatg ctcgtgacgg ttaacgcctc gaatcagcaa cggcttgccg ttcagcagca
     4981 gcagaccatt ttcaatccgc acctcgcgga aaccgacatc gcaggcttct gcttcaatca
     5041 gcgtgccgtc ggcggtgtgc agttcaacca ccgcacgata gagattcggg atttcggcgc
     5101 tccacagttt cgggttttcg acgttcagac gtagtgtgac gcgatcggca taaccaccac
     5161 gctcatcgat aatttcaccg ccgaaaggcg cggtgccgct ggcgacctgc gtttcaccct
     5221 gccataaaga aactgttacc cgtaggtagt cacgcaactc gccgcacatc tgaacttcag
     5281 cctccagtac agcgcggctg aaatcatcat taaagcgagt ggcaacatgg aaatcgctga
     5341 tttgtgtagt cggtttatgc agcaacgaga cgtcacggaa aatgccgctc atccgccaca
     5401 tatcctgatc ttccagataa ctgccgtcac tccagcgcag caccatcacc gcgaggcggt
     5461 tttctccggc gcgtaaaaat gcgctcaggt caaattcaga cggcaaacga ctgtcctggc
     5521 cgtaaccgac ccagcgcccg ttgcaccaca gatgaaacgc cgagttaacg ccatcaaaaa
     5581 taattcgcgt ctggccttcc tgtagccagc tttcatcaac attaaatgtg agcgagtaac
     5641 aacccgtcgg attctccgtg ggaacaaacg gcggattgac cgtaatggga taggtcacgt
     5701 tggtgtagat gggcgcatcg taaccgtgca tctgccagtt tgaggggacg acgacagtat
     5761 cggcctcagg aagatcgcac tccagccagc tttccggcac cgcttctggt gccggaaacc
     5821 aggcaaagcg ccattcgcca ttcaggctgc gcaactgttg ggaagggcga tcggtgcggg
     5881 cctcttcgct attacgccag ctggcgaaag ggggatgtgc tgcaaggcga ttaagttggg
     5941 taacgccagg gttttcccag tcacgacgtt gtaaaacgac gggatctatc atagataaag
     6001 ttagtaatta aacttaaaag ttgtttaatg tccagccaat aactggtatg tgttggcatt
     6061 aaaaatgcga tcctaacaaa gtaaaattga agaaaagggg gagaaaatcg taaagaaatc
     6121 ggaaagttag ctgatgcgac taaaactgtt acatttcgca acatgaatta acccagacct
     6181 gttcacccct tcaggtaagc tgaggttgat agagaaaagc acaatgggct atgagaattc
     6241 ttttagtgga ggatgatttg ccgctggcgg aaacccttgc tgaagcattg agtgaccagc
     6301 tttacaccgt tgatattgcc accgacgctt ccctcgcctg ggactatgcc tcccgactgg
     6361 aatatgacct cgttattttg gatgtgatgc tgccggagtt ggacgggatt accctctgtc
     6421 aaaaatggcg atcgcacagt tatttaatgc caattttgat gatgacagcc agggatacga
     6481 tcaatgataa aatcacgggc ttggatgcgg gggcggatga ttatgtggtc aagccagtgg
     6541 atttggggga gttatttgcc agggtgcgag ctttgttgcg tcggggttgt gcaacgtgcc
     6601 aaccagtttt agagtggggg ccaatcaggt tggatccaag cacctatgaa gttagttatg
     6661 acaatgaggt tttgtctttg acccgcaagg aatacagcat tctggaatta ctactccgca
     6721 atggccgtcg ggtgctaagt cggagcatga ttatcgatag tatctggaag ttggagagtc
     6781 ccccagagga agatacggtt aaggtgcatg tgcggagttt gcgacaaaaa ttaaaaagtg
     6841 ccggtttatc agcagatgcc attgaaacgg tccatggcat tgggtatcgt ctggccaatt
     6901 taacggaaaa atctttgtgc caagggaaaa actagtctag a
//
