>Addgene plasmid #31395 | pJT118 | addgene partial sequence | sequence record 37726 | M13pUC-fwd 5'-CCCAGTCACGACGTTGTAAAACG-3'
GTTGTAATTAAACTTAAAAGTTGTTTAATGTCCAGCCAATAACTGGTATGTGTTGGCATTAAAAATGCGA
TCCTAACAAAGTAAAATTGAAGAAAAGGGGGAGAAAATCGTAAAGAAATCGGAAAGTTAGCTGATGCGAC
TAAAACTGTTACATTTCGCAACATGAATTAACCCAGACCTGTTCACCCCTTCAGGTAAGCTGAGGTTGAT
AGAGAAAAGCACAATGGGCTATGAGAATTCTTTTAGTGGAGGATGATTTGCCGCTGGCGGAAACCCTTGC
TGAAGCATTGAGTGACCAGCTTTACACCGTTGATATTGCCACCGACGCTTCCCTCGCCTGGGACTATGCC
TCCCGACTGGAATATGACCTCGTTATTTTGGATGTGATGCTGCCGGAGTTGGACGGGATTACCCTCTGTC
AAAAATGGCGATCGCACAGTTATTTAATGCCAATTTTGATGATGACAGCCAGGGATACGATCAATGATAA
AATCACGGGCTTGGATGCGGGGGCGGATGATTATGTGGTCAAGCCAGTGGATTTGGGGGAGTTATTTGCC
AGGGTGCGAGCTTTGTTGCGTCGGGGTTGTGCAACGTGCCAACCAGTTTTAGAGTGGGGGCCAATCAGGT
TGGATCCAAGCACCTATGAAGTTAGTTATGACAATGAGGTTTTGTCTTTGACCCGCAAGGAATACAGCAT
TCTGGAATTACTACTCCGCAATGGCCGTCGGGTGCTAAGTCGGAGCATGATTATCGATAGTATCTGGAAG
TTGGAGAGTCCCCCAGAGGAAGATACGGTTAAGGTGCATGTGC
