[The description below was written by a language model from this plasmid's Addgene catalogue record and the feature table of its GenBank file.]
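Description:
pJT118 is a low-copy bacterial expression and synthetic-biology plasmid built on the Clontech pProTet.E333 backbone. It is propagated in E. coli under chloramphenicol selection. The catalogue lists a backbone of about 1.8 kb carrying an insert of roughly 6.9 kb, cloned by restriction digestion between AatII and XbaI sites. The record does not say whether those sites survived cloning. The origin of replication and the resistance cassette are not annotated in the sequence held for this entry.

The insert is described as the "cca cluster with lacZ output" and is attributed to Synechocystis. The associated publication concerns multichromatic, light-based control of gene expression in E. coli. This suggests that the plasmid carries cyanobacterial light-sensing regulatory components linked to a beta-galactosidase reporter, so that signalling through the cluster can be read out as lacZ activity. The record does not name the individual genes of the cluster, the promoter driving lacZ, or the wavelengths involved, so those details cannot be stated from it.

The available GenBank record is a 6,941 bp linear sequence, which matches the stated insert size rather than the whole plasmid, and it is sparsely annotated. It marks only a lacZ coding sequence of about 3 kb on the complementary strand and an M13/pUC forward primer site within that gene. About 2.9 kb on one side of lacZ and 1 kb on the other are unannotated, and these regions presumably hold the cca components and regulatory sequences. The construct appears intended for use as a light-responsive reporter plasmid in engineered E. coli gene-regulation systems.
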