Addgene plasmid #31395: pJT118
Depositing lab: Christopher Voigt. Depositing organization: University of California, San Francisco (UCSF). Publication: Multichromatic control of gene expression in Escherichia coli. Tabor JJ, Levskaya A, Voigt CA. J Mol Biol. 2011 Jan 14. 405(2):315-24. 10.1016/j.jmb.2010.10.038 PubMed 21035461.
Backbone
  Vector backbone: pProTet.E333
  Backbone manufacturer: Clontech
  Backbone size w/o insert (bp): 1839
  Vector type: Bacterial Expression, Synthetic Biology
Growth in bacteria
  Bacterial resistance: Chloramphenicol, 25 μg/mL
  Growth temperature: 37°C
  Growth strain: DH5alpha
  Copy number: Low Copy
Gene/Insert
  Gene/Insert name: pJT118 (alt name: cca cluster with lacZ output)
  Species: Synechocystis
  Insert size (bp): 6941
  Cloning method: Restriction Enzyme; 5′ cloning site AaTII (unknown if destroyed); 3′ cloning site Xba-I (unknown if destroyed)
  Sequencing primers: 5′ sequence
Terms and licenses: Academic/Nonprofit Terms; Industry Terms: Not Available to Industry
How to cite: pJT118 was a gift from Christopher Voigt (Addgene plasmid # 31395 ; http://n2t.net/addgene:31395 ; RRID:Addgene_31395)
